>Addgene plasmid #250111 | pGEX-MUPP1-PDZ-5 | addgene full sequence | sequence record 498155 | Addgene NGS Result
CTTATCGACTGCACGGTGCACCAATGCTTCTGGCGTCAGGCAGCCATCGGAAGCTGTGGTATGGCTGTGC
AGGTCGTAAATCACTGCATAATTCGTGTCGCTCAAGGCGCACTCCCGTTCTGGATAATGTTTTTTGCGCC
GACATCATAACGGTTCTGGCAAATATTCTGAAATGAGCTGTTGACAATTAATCATCGGCTCGTATAATGT
GTGGAATTGTGAGCGGATAACAATTTCACACAGGAAACAGTATTCATGTCCCCTATACTAGGTTATTGGA
AAATTAAGGGCCTTGTGCAACCCACTCGACTTCTTTTGGAATATCTTGAAGAAAAATATGAAGAGCATTT
GTATGAGCGCGATGAAGGTGATAAATGGCGAAACAAAAAGTTTGAATTGGGTTTGGAGTTTCCCAATCTT
CCTTATTATATTGATGGTGATGTTAAATTAACACAGTCTATGGCCATCATACGTTATATAGCTGACAAGC
ACAACATGTTGGGTGGTTGTCCAAAAGAGCGTGCAGAGATTTCAATGCTTGAAGGAGCGGTTTTGGATAT
TAGATACGGTGTTTCGAGAATTGCATATAGTAAAGACTTTGAAACTCTCAAAGTTGATTTTCTTAGCAAG
CTACCTGAAATGCTGAAAATGTTCGAAGATCGTTTATGTCATAAAACATATTTAAATGGTGATCATGTAA
CCCATCCTGACTTCATGTTGTATGACGCTCTTGATGTTGTTTTATACATGGACCCAATGTGCCTGGATGC
GTTCCCAAAATTAGTTTGTTTTAAAAAACGTATTGAAGCTATCCCACAAATTGATAAGTACTTGAAATCC
AGCAAGTATATAGCATGGCCTTTGCAGGGCTGGCAAGCCACGTTTGGTGGTGGCGACCATCCTCCAAAAT
CGGATCTGGTTCCGCGTGGATCCTCAATCGAACTGGAAAAAGGCTCACGCGGTCTGGGCTTTAGCATTCT
GGATTATCAAGATCCTATCGATCCGGCCAATACAGTTATTGTGATTCGTAGCCTGGTTCCAGGCGGTATT
GCAGAAAAAGATGGTCGCTTATTTCCGGGCGATCGTCTGATGTTTGTGAATGATATTAATCTCGAAAATT
CGACATTAGAAGAAGCTGTTGAAGCACTGAAAGGTGCTCCGAGTGGCATGGTGCGCATCGGTGTTGCCAA
ACCTCTCGAGCGGCCGCATCGTGACTGACTGACGATCTGCCTCGCGCGTTTCGGTGATGACGGTGAAAAC
CTCTGACACATGCAGCTCCCGGAGACGGTCACAGCTTGTCTGTAAGCGGATGCCGGGAGCAGACAAGCCC
GTCAGGGCGCGTCAGCGGGTGTTGGCGGGTGTCGGGGCGCAGCCATGACCCAGTCACGTAGCGATAGCGG
AGTGTATAATTCTTGAAGACGAAAGGGCCTCGTGATACGCCTATTTTTATAGGTTAATGTCATGATAATA
ATGGTTTCTTAGACGTCAGGTGGCACTTTTCGGGGAAATGTGCGCGGAACCCCTATTTGTTTATTTTTCT
AAATACATTCAAATATGTATCCGCTCATGAGACAATAACCCTGATAAATGCTTCAATAATATTGAAAAAG
GAAGAGTATGAGTATTCAACATTTCCGTGTCGCCCTTATTCCCTTTTTTGCGGCATTTTGCCTTCCTGTT
TTTGCTCACCCAGAAACGCTGGTGAAAGTAAAAGATGCTGAAGATCAGTTGGGTGCACGAGTGGGTTACA
TCGAACTGGATCTCAACAGCGGTAAGATCCTTGAGAGTTTTCGCCCCGAAGAACGTTTTCCAATGATGAG
CACTTTTAAAGTTCTGCTATGTGGCGCGGTATTATCCCGTGTTGACGCCGGGCAAGAGCAACTCGGTCGC
CGCATACACTATTCTCAGAATGACTTGGTTGAGTACTCACCAGTCACAGAAAAGCATCTTACGGATGGCA
TGACAGTAAGAGAATTATGCAGTGCTGCCATAACCATGAGTGATAACACTGCGGCCAACTTACTTCTGAC
AACGATCGGAGGACCGAAGGAGCTAACCGCTTTTTTGCACAACATGGGGGATCATGTAACTCGCCTTGAT
CGTTGGGAACCGGAGCTGAATGAAGCCATACCAAACGACGAGCGTGACACCACGATGCCTGCAGCAATGG
CAACAACGTTGCGCAAACTATTAACTGGCGAACTACTTACTCTAGCTTCCCGGCAACAATTAATAGACTG
GATGGAGGCGGATAAAGTTGCAGGACCACTTCTGCGCTCGGCCCTTCCGGCTGGCTGGTTTATTGCTGAT
AAATCTGGAGCCGGTGAGCGTGGGTCTCGCGGTATCATTGCAGCACTGGGGCCAGATGGTAAGCCCTCCC
GTATCGTAGTTATCTACACGACGGGGAGTCAGGCAACTATGGATGAACGAAATAGACAGATCGCTGAGAT
AGGTGCCTCACTGATTAAGCATTGGTAACTGTCAGACCAAGTTTACTCATATATACTTTAGATTGATTTA
AAACTTCATTTTTAATTTAAAAGGATCTAGGTGAAGATCCTTTTTGATAATCTCATGACCAAAATCCCTT
AACGTGAGTTTTCGTTCCACTGAGCGTCAGACCCCGTAGAAAAGATCAAAGGATCTTCTTGAGATCCTTT
TTTTCTGCGCGTAATCTGCTGCTTGCAAACAAAAAAACCACCGCTACCAGCGGTGGTTTGTTTGCCGGAT
CAAGAGCTACCAACTCTTTTTCCGAAGGTAACTGGCTTCAGCAGAGCGCAGATACCAAATACTGTCCTTC
TAGTGTAGCCGTAGTTAGGCCACCACTTCAAGAACTCTGTAGCACCGCCTACATACCTCGCTCTGCTAAT
CCTGTTACCAGTGGCTGCTGCCAGTGGCGATAAGTCGTGTCTTACCGGGTTGGACTCAAGACGATAGTTA
CCGGATAAGGCGCAGCGGTCGGGCTGAACGGGGGGTTCGTGCACACAGCCCAGCTTGGAGCGAACGACCT
ACACCGAACTGAGATACCTACAGCGTGAGCTATGAGAAAGCGCCACGCTTCCCGAAGGGAGAAAGGCGGA
CAGGTATCCGGTAAGCGGCAGGGTCGGAACAGGAGAGCGCACGAGGGAGCTTCCAGGGGGAAACGCCTGG
TATCTTTATAGTCCTGTCGGGTTTCGCCACCTCTGACTTGAGCGTCGATTTTTGTGATGCTCGTCAGGGG
GGCGGAGCCTATGGAAAAACGCCAGCAACGCGGCCTTTTTACGGTTCCTGGCCTTTTGCTGGCCTTTTGC
TCACATGTTCTTTCCTGCGTTATCCCCTGATTCTGTGGATAACCGTATTACCGCCTTTGAGTGAGCTGAT
ACCGCTCGCCGCAGCCGAACGACCGAGCGCAGCGAGTCAGTGAGCGAGGAAGCGGAAGAGCGCCTGATGC
GGTATTTTCTCCTTACGCATCTGTGCGGTATTTCACACCGCATAAATTCCGACACCATCGAATGGCGCAA
AACCTTTCGCGGTATGGCATGATAGCGCCCGGAAGAGAGTCAATTCAGGGTGGTGAATGTGAAACCAGTA
ACGTTATACGATGTCGCAGAGTATGCCGGTGTCTCTTATCAGACCGTTTCCCGCGTGGTGAACCAGGCCA
GCCACGTTTCTGCGAAAACGCGGGAAAAAGTGGAAGCGGCGATGGCGGAGCTGAATTACATTCCCAACCG
CGTGGCACAACAACTGGCGGGCAAACAGTCGTTGCTGATTGGCGTTGCCACCTCCAGTCTGGCCCTGCAC
GCGCCGTCGCAAATTGTCGCGGCGATTAAATCTCGCGCCGATCAACTGGGTGCCAGCGTGGTGGTGTCGA
TGGTAGAACGAAGCGGCGTCGAAGCCTGTAAAGCGGCGGTGCACAATCTTCTCGCGCAACGCGTCAGTGG
GCTGATCATTAACTATCCGCTGGATGACCAGGATGCCATTGCTGTGGAAGCTGCCTGCACTAATGTTCCG
GCGTTATTTCTTGATGTCTCTGACCAGACACCCATCAACAGTATTATTTTCTCCCATGAAGACGGTACGC
GACTGGGCGTGGAGCATCTGGTCGCATTGGGTCACCAGCAAATCGCGCTGTTAGCGGGCCCATTAAGTTC
TGTCTCGGCGCGTCTGCGTCTGGCTGGCTGGCATAAATATCTCACTCGCAATCAAATTCAGCCGATAGCG
GAACGGGAAGGCGACTGGAGTGCCATGTCCGGTTTTCAACAAACCATGCAAATGCTGAATGAGGGCATCG
TTCCCACTGCGATGCTGGTTGCCAACGATCAGATGGCGCTGGGCGCAATGCGCGCCATTACCGAGTCCGG
GCTGCGCGTTGGTGCGGATATCTCGGTAGTGGGATACGACGATACCGAAGACAGCTCATGTTATATCCCG
CCGTTAACCACCATCAAACAGGATTTTCGCCTGCTGGGGCAAACCAGCGTGGACCGCTTGCTGCAACTCT
CTCAGGGCCAGGCGGTGAAGGGCAATCAGCTGTTGCCCGTCTCACTGGTGAAAAGAAAAACCACCCTGGC
GCCCAATACGCAAACCGCCTCTCCCCGCGCGTTGGCCGATTCATTAATGCAGCTGGCACGACAGGTTTCC
CGACTGGAAAGCGGGCAGTGAGCGCAACGCAATTAATGTAAGTTAGCTCACTCATTAGGCACCCCAGGCT
TTACACTTTATGCTTCCGGCTCGTATGTTGTGTGGAATTGTGAGCGGATAACAATTTCACACAGGAAACA
GCTATGACCATGATTACGGATTCACTGGCCGTCGTTTTACAACGTCGTGACTGGGAAAACCCTGGCGTTA
CCCAACTTAATCGCCTTGCAGCACATCCCCCTTTCGCCAGCTGGCGTAATAGCGAAGAGGCCCGCACCGA
TCGCCCTTCCCAACAGTTGCGCAGCCTGAATGGCGAATGGCGCTTTGCCTGGTTTCCGGCACCAGAAGCG
GTGCCGGAAAGCTGGCTGGAGTGCGATCTTCCTGAGGCCGATACTGTCGTCGTCCCCTCAAACTGGCAGA
TGCACGGTTACGATGCGCCCATCTACACCAACGTGACCTATCCCATTACGGTCAATCCGCCGTTTGTTCC
CACGGAGAATCCGACGGGTTGTTACTCGCTCACATTTAATGTTGATGAAAGCTGGCTACAGGAAGGCCAG
ACGCGAATTATTTTTGATGGCGTTGGAATTAG
Features (pLannotate 1.2.2; 17 found; start..end, strand, type, name):
    181..209     +  promoter       tac promoter: strong E. coli promoter; hybrid between the trp and lac UV5 promoters
    217..233     +  protein_bind   lac operator: The lac repressor binds to the lac operator to inhibit transcription in E. coli. This inhibition can be relieved by adding lactose or isopropyl-β-D-thiogalactopyranoside (IPTG). lac repressor encoded by lacI
    256..909     +  CDS            GST26_SCHJA: Experimental evidence at protein level: Swiss-Prot protein existence level 1. GST isoenzymes appear to play a central role in the parasite detoxification system. Other functions are also suspected including a role in increasing the solubility of haematin in the parasite gut. From Schistosoma japonicum (Blood fluke).
    937..1197    +  CDS            Patj (fragment): PATJ_DROME - Experimental evidence at protein level: Swiss-Prot protein existence level 1. Involved in cell polarity establishment. Probably participates in the assembly, positioning and maintenance of adherens junctions via its interaction with the SAC complex. From Drosophila melanogaster (Fruit fly).
   1227..1266    +  CDS            rop (fragment): Rop protein, which maintains plasmids at low copy number; rop
   1368..1408    +  misc_feature   bom (fragment): basis of mobility region from pBR322
   1513..1617    +  promoter       AmpR promoter: bla
   1618..2478    +  CDS            AmpR: β-lactamase; bla; confers resistance to ampicillin, carbenicillin, and related antibiotics
   2649..3237    +  rep_origin     ori: high-copy-number ColE1/pMB1/pBR322/pUC origin of replication
   3423..3474    -  misc_feature   bom (fragment): basis of mobility region from pBR322
   3481..3558    +  promoter       lacI promoter: lacI
   3559..4641    +  CDS            lacI: lac repressor; lacI; The lac repressor binds to the lac operator to inhibit transcription in E. coli. This inhibition can be relieved by adding lactose or isopropyl-β-D-thiogalactopyranoside (IPTG).
   4654..4675    +  protein_bind   CAP binding site: CAP binding activates transcription in the presence of cAMP. E. coli catabolite activator protein
   4690..4720    +  promoter       lac promoter: promoter for the E. coli lac operon
   4728..4744    +  protein_bind   lac operator: The lac repressor binds to the lac operator to inhibit transcription in E. coli. This inhibition can be relieved by adding lactose or isopropyl-β-D-thiogalactopyranoside (IPTG). lac repressor encoded by lacI
   4764..4937    +  CDS            lacZα: LacZα fragment of β-galactosidase; lacZ fragment
   5201..105     -  CDS            yciV (fragment) (across the origin): RNAAM_ECOLI - Also known as trpH From Escherichia coli (strain K12).
