[The description below was written by a language model from this plasmid's Addgene catalogue record and pLannotate feature annotations shown in this document.]
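Description:
pGEX-MUPP1-PDZ-5 is a bacterial expression plasmid built on the pGEX-4T-1 backbone for producing the fifth of the thirteen PDZ domains of mouse MUPP1 (the multi-PDZ domain protein encoded by Mpdz) as a glutathione S-transferase fusion. The sequenced plasmid is about 5.2 kb. It replicates in E. coli from a high-copy ColE1/pMB1-type origin and is selected with ampicillin through the bla β-lactamase gene and its own promoter.

The expression cassette follows the standard pGEX design. A strong hybrid tac promoter with an adjacent lac operator drives the Schistosoma japonicum GST coding sequence, and the roughly 270 bp unmutated PDZ insert lies immediately downstream of it, giving an N-terminal GST tag. The plasmid also carries lacI with its own promoter, so it supplies the lac repressor that keeps the tac promoter off until IPTG is added. The automated annotation labels the insert region as a fragment of Drosophila Patj. This most likely reflects homology between related multi-PDZ proteins, because the catalogue entry identifies the insert as mouse MUPP1. The remaining annotated elements (rop and bom fragments, a lac promoter/lacZα segment and a partial E. coli yciV sequence) are backbone remnants with no role in the payload. The cloning sites used for the insert are not recorded.

The GST moiety allows affinity capture of the fusion on glutathione resin, yielding an isolated PDZ domain for in vitro binding work. The associated publication concerns a phosphorylation-dependent switch between 14-3-3 and PDZ interactions at the PRMT5 C-terminus, which fits use of this construct as one member of a set of PDZ domains for testing protein–protein interactions.
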