Addgene plasmid #250111: pGEX-MUPP1-PDZ-5
Purpose: Bacterial expression of MUPP1 PDZ domain 5
Depositing lab: Mark Bedford. Depositing organization: University of Texas MD Anderson Cancer Center. Publication: PRMT5 C-terminal Phosphorylation Modulates a 14-3-3/PDZ Interaction Switch. Espejo AB, Gao G, Black K, Gayatri S, Veland N, Kim J, Chen T, Sudol M, Walker C, Bedford MT. J Biol Chem. 2017 Feb 10;292(6):2255-2265. doi: 10.1074/jbc.M116.760330. Epub 2016 Dec 28. PubMed 28031468.
Backbone
  Vector backbone: pGEX-4T-1
  Backbone size w/o insert (bp): 4900
  Vector type: Bacterial Expression
Growth in bacteria
  Bacterial resistance: Ampicillin, 100 μg/mL
  Growth temperature: 37°C
  Growth strain: DH5alpha
  Copy number: High Copy
Gene/Insert
  Gene/Insert name: MUPP1 (5/13)
  Species: M. musculus (mouse)
  Insert size (bp): 273
  Mutation: None
  Entrez Gene: Mpdz (a.k.a. B930003D11Rik, MUPP1)
  Cloning method: Restriction Enzyme; 5′ cloning site Unknown (unknown if destroyed)
Terms and licenses: Academic/Nonprofit Terms; Industry Terms: Not Available to Industry
Depositor comments: UniProt ID: Q8VBX6
How to cite: pGEX-MUPP1-PDZ-5 was a gift from Mark Bedford (Addgene plasmid # 250111 ; http://n2t.net/addgene:250111 ; RRID:Addgene_250111)
